Addgene plasmid #213584: pInducer-YAP1-S127A
Purpose: Doxycycline inducible expression of YAP1-S127A cDNA in mammalian cells
Depositing lab: Channing Der. Depositing organization: University of North Carolina at Chapel Hill. Publication: TEAD Inhibition Overcomes YAP1/TAZ-driven Primary and Acquired Resistance to KRASG12C Inhibitors. Edwards AC, Stalnecker CA, Jean Morales A, Taylor KE, Klomp JE, Klomp JA, Waters AM, Sudhakar N, Hallin J, Tang TT, Olson P, Post L, Christensen JG, Cox AD, Der CJ. Cancer Res. 2023 Nov 7. doi: 10.1158/0008-5472.CAN-23-2994. PubMed 37934103.
Backbone
  Vector backbone: p-Inducer10b
  Backbone size w/o insert (bp): 12153
  Vector type: Mammalian Expression, Lentiviral
  Selectable markers: Puromycin
Growth in bacteria
  Bacterial resistance: Ampicillin, 100 μg/mL
  Growth temperature: 37°C
  Growth strain: NEB Stable
  Copy number: High Copy
Gene/Insert
  Gene/Insert name: YAP1
  Species: H. sapiens (human)
  Insert size (bp): 1542
  Mutation: S127A
  Entrez Gene: YAP1 (a.k.a. COB1, YAP, YAP-1, YAP2, YAP65, YKI)
  Tag / fusion protein: HA (C terminal on insert)
  Cloning method: Restriction Enzyme; 5′ cloning site Age1 (not destroyed); 3′ cloning site Mlu1 (not destroyed)
Terms and licenses: Academic/Nonprofit Terms; Industry Terms: Not Available to Industry
How to cite: pInducer-YAP1-S127A was a gift from Channing Der (Addgene plasmid # 213584 ; http://n2t.net/addgene:213584 ; RRID:Addgene_213584)
