[The description below was written by a language model from this plasmid's Addgene catalogue record and pLannotate feature annotations shown in this document.]
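Description:
pInducer-YAP1-S127A is a lentiviral, doxycycline-inducible mammalian expression plasmid built on the p-Inducer10b backbone. It carries human YAP1 cDNA with the S127A substitution and, according to the catalogue entry, a C-terminal HA tag; the tag is not separately annotated in the feature table. The insert was cloned between AgeI and MluI sites. The plasmid is propagated in E. coli through a high-copy ColE1/pUC-type origin with ampicillin selection (AmpR), and an f1 origin is also present. The sequenced record is 13,638 nt.

The viral frame comprises a truncated HIV-1 5' LTR, the Ψ packaging signal with a gag fragment, RRE, cPPT/CTS, WPRE and a self-inactivating ΔU3 3' LTR, so the cassette can be packaged into lentiviral particles and integrated into target cells. Within this frame, a tetracycline response element with seven tetO copies joined to a minimal CMV promoter drives YAP1-S127A. Downstream, a constitutive human UbC promoter expresses the reverse tetracycline transactivator rtTA3, which is linked through an EMCV IRES to puromycin N-acetyltransferase. A single vector therefore supplies the inducible transgene, its transactivator and the puromycin marker for selecting transduced cells, and adding doxycycline lets rtTA3 bind the TRE and switch on YAP1. A loxP site and a partial loxP flank the rtTA3 region. An EM7-driven BleoR cassette lies upstream of the TRE, and fragments of HygR, ble, lacI and nef appear to be backbone remnants.

The stated purpose is doxycycline-inducible expression of YAP1-S127A in mammalian cells. The associated publication concerns YAP1/TAZ-driven resistance to KRAS G12C inhibitors and TEAD inhibition.
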