Features (pLannotate 1.2.2; 38 found; start..end, strand, type, name):
    488..721     +  misc_feature   RRE: The Rev response element (RRE) of HIV-1 allows for Rev-dependent mRNA export from the nucleus to the cytoplasm.
   1098..1198    +  CDS            Rev (fragment): human immunodeficiency virus 1 (HIV-1) Rev protein; rev; enhances nuclear export of unspliced and incompletely spliced viral mRNAs
   1248..1365    +  misc_feature   cPPT/CTS: central polypurine tract and central termination sequence of HIV-1
   1430..1804    -  CDS            BleoR: antibiotic-binding protein; Sh ble from Streptoalloteichus hindustanus; confers resistance to bleomycin, phleomycin, and Zeocin™
   1824..1871    -  promoter       EM7 promoter: synthetic bacterial promoter&nbsp
   1941..2211    +  protein_bind   tetracycline response element: contains seven copies of the tetracycline operator tetO tetracycline repressor TetR
   2222..2239    +  misc_feature   MCS (fragment): pUC18/19 multiple cloning site
   2244..2282    +  promoter       minimal CMV promoter: human cytomegalovirus (CMV) immediate early promoter
   2372..3883    +  CDS            YAP1: YAP1_HUMAN - Also known as YAP65. Experimental evidence at protein level: Swiss-Prot protein existence level 1. [Isoform 3]: Activates the C-terminal fragment (CTF) of ERBB4 (isoform 3). From Homo sapiens (Human).
   3927..5138    +  promoter       UbC promoter: human ubiquitin C promoter
   5145..5178    -  protein_bind   loxP: Cre-mediated recombination occurs in the 8-bp core sequence (GCATACAT). Cre recombinase
   5185..5882    +  CDS            rtTA3 (fragment): reverse tetracycline transactivator 3 activates expression from Tet-responsive promoters in the presence of doxycycline
   5812..5922    +  CDS            VP48: 3 tandem repeats of the minimal activation domain of herpes simplex virus VP16 (Cheng et al., 2013)
   5932..5962    +  protein_bind   loxP (fragment): Cre-mediated recombination occurs in the 8-bp core sequence (GCATACAT). Cre recombinase
   5980..6552    +  misc_feature   IRES: internal ribosome entry site (IRES) of the encephalomyocarditis virus (EMCV)
   6561..7157    +  CDS            PuroR: puromycin N-acetyltransferase; pac from Streptomyces alboniger; confers resistance to puromycin
   7179..7767    +  misc_feature   WPRE: woodchuck hepatitis virus posttranscriptional regulatory element
   7784..7972    +  CDS            nef (fragment): NEF_HV1Z2 - Experimental evidence at protein level: Swiss-Prot protein existence level 1. Extracellular Nef protein targets CD4(+) T-lymphocytes for apoptosis by interacting with CXCR4 surface receptors. From Human immunodeficiency virus type 1 group M subtype D (isolate Z2/CDC-Z34) (HIV-1).
   7974..8207    +  LTR            3' LTR (ΔU3): self-inactivating 3' long terminal repeat (LTR) from HIV-1
   8314..8538    +  polyA_signal   bGH poly(A) signal: bovine growth hormone polyadenylation signal
   8542..8563    +  promoter       SV40 promoter (fragment): SV40 enhancer and early promoter
   8584..9012    +  rep_origin     f1 ori (sequence partly withheld): f1 bacteriophage origin of replication; arrow indicates direction of (+) strand synthesis
   9026..9355    +  promoter       SV40 promoter: SV40 enhancer and early promoter
   9432..10048   +  CDS            HygR (fragment): aminoglycoside phosphotransferase from E. coli confers resistance to hygromycin
  10058..10183   +  CDS            ble (fragment): BLE_KLEPN - Experimental evidence at protein level: Swiss-Prot protein existence level 1. Binding protein with a strong affinity to the bleomycin family of antibiotics. Binds to CL990; an antimitotic-antibiotic compound. From Klebsiella pneumoniae.
  10178..10259   +  polyA_signal   SV40 poly(A) signal: SV40 polyadenylation signal
  10370..10392   -  protein_bind   lac operator (fragment): The lac repressor binds to the lac operator to inhibit transcription in E. coli. This inhibition can be relieved by adding lactose or isopropyl-β-D-thiogalactopyranoside (IPTG). lac repressor encoded by lacI
  10396..10426   -  promoter       lac promoter: promoter for the E. coli lac operon
  10441..10462   -  protein_bind   CAP binding site: CAP binding activates transcription in the presence of cAMP. E. coli catabolite activator protein
  10475..10567   -  CDS            lacI (fragment): lac repressor; lacI; The lac repressor binds to the lac operator to inhibit transcription in E. coli. This inhibition can be relieved by adding lactose or isopropyl-β-D-thiogalactopyranoside (IPTG).
  10750..11338   -  rep_origin     ori: high-copy-number ColE1/pMB1/pBR322/pUC origin of replication
  11509..12369   -  CDS            AmpR: β-lactamase; bla; confers resistance to ampicillin, carbenicillin, and related antibiotics
  12370..12474   -  promoter       AmpR promoter: bla
  12522..12656   +  polyA_signal   SV40 poly(A) signal: SV40 polyadenylation signal
  12823..13152   +  CDS            nef (fragment): NEF_HV1BR - Experimental evidence at protein level: Swiss-Prot protein existence level 1. Extracellular Nef protein targets CD4(+) T-lymphocytes for apoptosis by interacting with CXCR4 surface receptors (PubMed:14990729). From Human immunodeficiency virus type 1 group M subtype B (isolate BRU/LAI) (HIV-1).
  13200..13457   +  LTR            5' LTR (truncated): truncated 5' long terminal repeat (LTR) from HIV-1
  13504..13629   +  misc_feature   HIV-1 Ψ: packaging signal of human immunodeficiency virus type 1
  13613..313     +  CDS            HIV-1 gag (fragment) (across the origin): gag protein from human immunodeficiency virus 1; gag
>Addgene plasmid #213584 | pInducer-YAP1-S127A | addgene full sequence | sequence record 424981 | Addgene NGS Result
CGGGGGAGAATTAGATCGCGATGGGAAAAAATTCGGTTAAGGCCAGGGGGAAAGAAAAAATATAAATTAA
AACATATAGTATGGGCAAGCAGGGAGCTAGAACGATTCGCAGTTAATCCTGGCCTGTTAGAAACATCAGA
AGGCTGTAGACAAATACTGGGACAGCTACAACCATCCCTTCAGACAGGATCAGAAGAACTTAGATCATTA
TATAATACAGTAGCAACCCTCTATTGTGTGCATCAAAGGATAGAGATAAAAGACACCAAGGAAGCTTTAG
ACAAGATAGAGGAAGAGCAAAACAAAAGTAAGACCACCGCACAGCAAGCGGCCGGCCGCTGATCTTCAGA
CCTGGAGGAGGAGATATGAGGGACAATTGGAGAAGTGAATTATATAAATATAAAGTAGTAAAAATTGAAC
CATTAGGAGTAGCACCCACCAAGGCAAAGAGAAGAGTGGTGCAGAGAGAAAAAAGAGCAGTGGGAATAGG
AGCTTTGTTCCTTGGGTTCTTGGGAGCAGCAGGAAGCACTATGGGCGCAGCGTCAATGACGCTGACGGTA
CAGGCCAGACAATTATTGTCTGGTATAGTGCAGCAGCAGAACAATTTGCTGAGGGCTATTGAGGCGCAAC
AGCATCTGTTGCAACTCACAGTCTGGGGCATCAAGCAGCTCCAGGCAAGAATCCTGGCTGTGGAAAGATA
CCTAAAGGATCAACAGCTCCTGGGGATTTGGGGTTGCTCTGGAAAACTCATTTGCACCACTGCTGTGCCT
TGGAATGCTAGTTGGAGTAATAAATCTCTGGAACAGATTTGGAATCACACGACCTGGATGGAGTGGGACA
GAGAAATTAACAATTACACAAGCTTAATACACTCCTTAATTGAAGAATCGCAAAACCAGCAAGAAAAGAA
TGAACAAGAATTATTGGAATTAGATAAATGGGCAAGTTTGTGGAATTGGTTTAACATAACAAATTGGCTG
TGGTATATAAAATTATTCATAATGATAGTAGGAGGCTTGGTAGGTTTAAGAATAGTTTTTGCTGTACTTT
CTATAGTGAATAGAGTTAGGCAGGGATATTCACCATTATCGTTTCAGACCCACCTCCCAACCCCGAGGGG
ACCCGACAGGCCCGAAGGAATAGAAGAAGAAGGTGGAGAGAGAGACAGAGACAGATCCATTCGATTAGTG
AACGGATCGGCACTGCGTGCGCCAATTCTGCAGACAAATGGCAGTATTCATCCACAATTTTAAAAGAAAA
GGGGGGATTGGGGGGTACAGTGCAGGGGAAAGAATAGTAGACATAATAGCAACAGACATACAAACTAAAG
AATTACAAAAACAAATTACAAAAATTCAAAATTTTCGGGTTTATTACAGGGACAGCAGAGATCCAGTTTG
GTTAGTACCGGGCCCGCTCTAGTCCGGAATCAGTCCTGCTCCTCGGCCACGAAGTGCACGCAGTTGCCGG
CCGGGTCGCGCAGGGCGAACTCCCGCCCCCACGGCTGCTCGCCGATCTCGGTCATGGCCGGCCCGGAGGC
GTCCCGGAAGTTCGTGGACACGACCTCCGACCACTCGGCGTACAGCTCGTCCAGGCCGCGCACCCACACC
CAGGCCAGGGTGTTGTCCGGCACCACCTGGTCCTGGACCGCGCTGATGAACAGGGTCACGTCGTCCCGGA
CCACACCGGCGAAGTCGTCCTCCACGAAGTCCCGGGAGAACCCGAGCCGGTCGGTCCAGAACTCGACCGC
TCCGGCGACGTCGCGCGCGGTGAGCACCGGAACGGCACTGGTCAACTTGGCCATGGTGGCCCTCCTATAG
TGAGTCGTATTATACTATGCCGATATACTATGCCGATGATTAATTGTCAACACGTGCTGCAGGTCCGAGG
TTCTAGGCTAGCTTAAAGGAACCAATTCAGTCGACTGGATCCTTTACCACTCCCTATCAGTGATAGAGAA
AAGTGAAAGTCGAGTTTACCACTCCCTATCAGTGATAGAGAAAAGTGAAAGTCGAGTTTACCACTCCCTA
TCAGTGATAGAGAAAAGTGAAAGTCGAGTTTACCACTCCCTATCAGTGATAGAGAAAAGTGAAAGTCGAG
TTTACCACTCCCTATCAGTGATAGAGAAAAGTGAAAGTCGAGTTTACCACTCCCTATCAGTGATAGAGAA
AAGTGAAAGTCGAGTTTACCACTCCCTATCAGTGATAGAGAAAAGTGAAAGTCGAGCTCGGTACCCGGGT
CGAGGTAGGCGTGTACGGTGGGAGGCCTATATAAGCAGAGCTCGTTTAGTGAACCGTCAGATCGCCTGGA
GACGCCATCCACGCTGTTTTGACCTCCATAGAAGACACCGGGACCGATCCAGCCTACCGGTATGGATCCC
GGGCAGCAGCCGCCGCCTCAACCGGCCCCCCAGGGCCAAGGGCAGCCGCCTTCGCAGCCCCCGCAGGGGC
AGGGCCCGCCGTCCGGACCCGGGCAACCGGCACCCGCGGCGACCCAGGCGGCGCCGCAGGCACCCCCCGC
CGGGCATCAGATCGTGCACGTCCGCGGGGACTCGGAGACCGACCTGGAGGCGCTCTTCAACGCCGTCATG
AACCCCAAGACGGCCAACGTGCCCCAGACCGTGCCCATGAGGCTCCGGAAGCTGCCCGACTCCTTCTTCA
AGCCGCCGGAGCCCAAATCCCACTCCCGACAGGCCAGTACTGATGCAGGCACTGCAGGAGCCCTGACTCC
ACAGCATGTTCGAGCTCATGCCTCTCCAGCTTCTCTGCAGTTGGGAGCTGTTTCTCCTGGGACACTGACC
CCCACTGGAGTAGTCTCTGGCCCAGCAGCTACACCCACAGCTCAGCATCTTCGACAGTCTTCTTTTGAGA
TACCTGATGATGTACCTCTGCCAGCAGGTTGGGAGATGGCAAAGACATCTTCTGGTCAGAGATACTTCTT
AAATCACATCGATCAGACAACAACATGGCAGGACCCCAGGAAGGCCATGCTGTCCCAGATGAACGTCACA
GCCCCCACCAGTCCACCAGTGCAGCAGAATATGATGAACTCGGCTTCAGGTCCTCTTCCTGATGGATGGG
AACAAGCCATGACTCAGGATGGAGAAATTTACTATATAAACCATAAGAACAAGACCACCTCTTGGCTAGA
CCCAAGGCTTGACCCTCGTTTTGCCATGAACCAGAGAATCAGTCAGAGTGCTCCAGTGAAACAGCCACCA
CCCCTGGCTCCCCAGAGCCCACAGGGAGGCGTCATGGGTGGCAGCAACTCCAACCAGCAGCAACAGATGC
GACTGCAGCAACTGCAGATGGAGAAGGAGAGGCTGCGGCTGAAACAGCAAGAACTGCTTCGGCAGGCAAT
GCGGAATATCAATCCCAGCACAGCAAATTCTCCAAAATGTCAGGAGTTAGCCCTGCGTAGCCAGTTACCA
ACACTGGAGCAGGATGGTGGGACTCAAAATCCAGTGTCTTCTCCCGGGATGTCTCAGGAATTGAGAACAA
TGACGACCAATAGCTCAGATCCTTTCCTTAACAGTGGCACCTATCACTCTCGAGATGAGAGTACAGACAG
TGGACTAAGCATGAGCAGCTACAGTGTCCCTCGAACCCCAGATGACTTCCTGAACAGTGTGGATGAGATG
GATACAGGTGATACTATCAACCAAAGCACCCTGCCCTCACAGCAGAACCGTTTCCCAGACTACCTTGAAG
CCATTCCTGGGACAAATGTGGACCTTGGAACACTGGAAGGAGATGGAATGAACATAGAAGGAGAGGAGCT
GATGCCAAGTCTGCAGGAAGCTTTGAGTTCTGACATCCTTAATGACATGGAGTCTGTTTTGGCTGCCACC
AAGCTAGATAAAGAAAGCTTTCTTACATGGTTATATCCGTATGATGTTCCGGATTATGCATAGACGCGTA
AGATCTGGCCTCCGCGCCGGGTTTTGGCGCCTCCCGCGGGCGCCCCCCTCCTCACGGCGAGCGCTGCCAC
GTCAGACGAAGGGCGCAGCGAGCGTCCTGATCCTTCCGCCCGGACGCTCAGGACAGCGGCCCGCTGCTCA
TAAGACTCGGCCTTAGAACCCCAGTATCAGCAGAAGGACATTTTAGGACGGGACTTGGGTGACTCTAGGG
CACTGGTTTTCTTTCCAGAGAGCGGAACAGGCGAGGAAAAGTAGTCCCTTCTCGGCGATTCTGCGGAGGG
ATCTCCGTGGGGCGGTGAACGCCGATGATTATATAAGGACGCGCCGGGTGTGGCACAGCTAGTTCCGTCG
CAGCCGGGATTTGGGTCGCGGTTCTTGTTTGTGGATCGCTGTGATCGTCACTTGGTGAGTAGCGGGCTGC
TGGGCTGGCCGGGGCTTTCGTGGCCGCCGGGCCGCTCGGTGGGACGGAAGCGTGTGGAGAGACCGCCAAG
GGCTGTAGTCTGGGTCCGCGAGCAAGGTTGCCCTGAACTGGGGGTTGGGGGGAGCGCAGCAAAATGGCGG
CTGTTCCCGAGTCTTGAATGGAAGACGCTTGTGAGGCGGGCTGTGAGGTCGTTGAAACAAGGTGGGGGGC
ATGGTGGGCGGCAAGAACCCAAGGTCTTGAGGCCTTCGCTAATGCGGGAAAGCTCTTATTCGGGTGAGAT
GGGCTGGGGCACCATCTGGGGACCCTGACGTGAAGTTTGTCACTGACTGGAGAACTCGGTTTGTCGTCTG
TTGCGGGGGCGGCAGTTATGGCGGTGCCGTTGGGCAGTGCACCCGTACCTTTGGGAGCGCGCGCCCTCGT
CGTGTCGTGACGTCACCCGTTCTGTTGGCTTATAATGCAGGGTGGGGCCACCTGCCGGTAGGTGTGTGGT
AGGCTTTTCTCCGTCGCAGGACGCAGGGTTCGGGCCTAGGGTAGGCTCTCCTGAATCGACAGGCGCCGGA
CCTCTGGTGAGGGGAGGGATAAGTGAGGCGTCAGTTTCTTTGGTCGGTTTTATGTACCTATCTTCTTAAG
TAGCTGAAGCTCCGGTTTTGAACTATGCGCTCGGGGTTGGCGAGTGTGTTTTGTGAAGTTTTTTAGGCAC
CTTTTGAAATGTAATCATTTGGGTCAATATGTAATTTTCAGTGTTAGACTAGTAAATTGTCCGCTAAATT
CTGGCCGTTTTTGGCTTTTTTGTTAGACGGATCCATAACTTCGTATAATGTATGCTATACGAAGTTATGC
CACCATGTCTAGACTGGACAAGAGCAAAGTCATAAACGGAGCTCTGGAATTACTCAATGGTGTCGGTATC
GAAGGCCTGACGACAAGGAAACTCGCTCAAAAGCTGGGAGTTGAGCAGCCTACCCTGTACTGGCACGTGA
AGAACAAGCGGGCCCTGCTCGATGCCCTGCCAATCGAGATGCTGGACAGGCATCATACCCACTTCTGCCC
CCTGGAAGGCGAGTCATGGCAAGACTTTCTGCGGAACAACGCCAAGTCATACCGCTGTGCTCTCCTCTCA
CATCGCGACGGGGCTAAAGTGCATCTCGGCACCCGCCCAACAGAGAAACAGTACGAAACCCTGGAAAATC
AGCTCGCGTTCCTGTGTCAGCAAGGCTTCTCCCTGGAGAACGCACTGTACGCTCTGTCCGCCGTGGGCCA
CTTTACACTGGGCTGCGTATTGGAGGAACAGGAGCATCAAGTAGCAAAAGAGGAAAGAGAGACACCTACC
ACCGATTCTATGCCCCCACTTCTGAGACAAGCAATTGAGCTGTTCGACCGGCAGGGAGCCGAACCTGCCT
TCCTTTTCGGCCTGGAACTAATCATATGTGGCCTGGAGAAACAGCTAAAGTGCGAAAGCGGCGGGCCGAC
CGACGCCCTTGACGATTTTGACTTAGACATGCTCCCAGCCGATGCCCTTGACGACTTTGACCTTGATATG
CTGCCTGCTGACGCTCTTGACGATTTTGACCTTGACATGCTCCCCGGGTAAATAACTTCGTATAGCATAC
ATTATACGAAGTATGGCGCGCCAATTCCGCCCCTCTCCCTCCCCCCCCCCTAACGTTACTGGCCGAAGCC
GCTTGGAATAAGGCCGGTGTGCGTTTGTCTATATGTTATTTTCCACCATATTGCCGTCTTTTGGCAATGT
GAGGGCCCGGAAACCTGGCCCTGTCTTCTTGACGAGCATTCCTAGGGGTCTTTCCCCTCTCGCCAAAGGA
ATGCAAGGTCTGTTGAATGTCGTGAAGGAAGCAGTTCCTCTGGAAGCTTCTTGAAGACAAACAACGTCTG
TAGCGACCCTTTGCAGGCAGCGGAACCCCCCACCTGGCGACAGGTGCCTCTGCGGCCAAAAGCCACGTGT
ATAAGATACACCTGCAAAGGCGGCACAACCCCAGTGCCACGTTGTGAGTTGGATAGTTGTGGAAAGAGTC
AAATGGCTCTCCTCAAGCGTATTCAACAAGGGGCTGAAGGATGCCCAGAAGGTACCCCATTGTATGGGAT
CTGATCTGGGGCCTCGGTGCACATGCTTTACATGTGTTTAGTCGAGGTTAAAAAAACGTCTAGGCCCCCC
GAACCACGGGGACGTGGTTTTCCTTTGAAAAACACGATAATACCATGGCCACCGAGTACAAGCCCACGGT
GCGCCTCGCCACCCGCGACGACGTCCCCCGGGCCGTACGCACCCTCGCCGCCGCGTTCGCCGACTACCCC
GCCACGCGCCACACCGTCGACCCGGACCGCCACATCGAGCGGGTCACCGAGCTGCAAGAACTCTTCCTCA
CGCGCGTCGGGCTCGACATCGGCAAGGTGTGGGTCGCGGACGACGGCGCCGCGGTGGCGGTCTGGACCAC
GCCGGAGAGCGTCGAAGCGGGGGCGGTGTTCGCCGAGATCGGCTCGCGCATGGCCGAGTTGAGCGGTTCC
CGGCTGGCCGCGCAGCAACAGATGGAAGGCCTCCTGGCGCCGCACCGGCCCAAGGAGCCCGCGTGGTTCC
TGGCCACCGTCGGCGTCTCGCCCGACCACCAGGGCAAGGGTCTGGGCAGCGCCGTCGTGCTCCCCGGAGT
GGAGGCGGCCGAGCGCGCTGGGGTGCCCGCCTTCCTGGAGACCTCCGCGCCCCGCAACCTCCCCTTCTAC
GAGCGGCTCGGCTTCACCGTCACCGCCGACGTCGAGGTGCCCGAAGGACCGCGCACCTGGTGCATGACCC
GCAAGCCCGGTGCCTGATTAATTAAGCGCGTCTGGAACAATCAACCTCTGGATTACAAAATTTGTGAAAG
ATTGACTGGTATTCTTAACTATGTTGCTCCTTTTACGCTATGTGGATACGCTGCTTTAATGCCTTTGTAT
CATGCTATTGCTTCCCGTATGGCTTTCATTTTCTCCTCCTTGTATAAATCCTGGTTGCTGTCTCTTTATG
AGGAGTTGTGGCCCGTTGTCAGGCAACGTGGCGTGGTGTGCACTGTGTTTGCTGACGCAACCCCCACTGG
TTGGGGCATTGCCACCACCTGTCAGCTCCTTTCCGGGACTTTCGCTTTCCCCCTCCCTATTGCCACGGCG
GAACTCATCGCCGCCTGCCTTGCCCGCTGCTGGACAGGGGCTCGGCTGTTGGGCACTGACAATTCCGTGG
TGTTGTCGGGGAAGCTGACGTCCTTTCCATGGCTGCTCGCCTGTGTTGCCACCTGGATTCTGCGCGGGAC
GTCCTTCTGCTACGTCCCTTCGGCCCTCAATCCAGCGGACCTTCCTTCCCGCGGCCTGCTGCCGGCTCTG
CGGCCTCTTCCGCGTCTTCGCCTTCGCCCTCAGACGAGTCGGATCTCCCTTTGGGCCGCCTCCCCGCCTG
GAATTAATTCTGCAGTCGAGACCTAGAAAAACATGGAGCAATCACAAGTAGCAATACAGCAGCTACCAAT
GCTGATTGTGCCTGGCTAGAAGCACAAGAGGAGGAGGAGGTGGGTTTTCCAGTCACACCTCAGGTACCTT
TAAGACCAATGACTTACAAGGCAGCTGTAGATCTTAGCCACTTTTTAAAAGAAAAGAGGGGACTGGAAGG
GCTAATTCACTCCCAACGAAGACAAGATCTGCTTTTTGCTTGTACTGGGTCTCTCTGGTTAGACCAGATC
TGAGCCTGGGAGCTCTCTGGCTAACTAGGGAACCCACTGCTTAAGCCTCAATAAAGCTTGCCTTGAGTGC
TTCAAGTAGTGTGTGCCCGTCTGTTGTGTGACTCTGGTAACTAGAGATCCCTCAGACCCTTTTAGTCAGT
GTGGAAAATCTCTAGCAGTAGTAGTTCATGTCATCTTATTATTCAGTATTTATAACTTGCAAAGAAATGA
ATATCAGAGAGTGAGAGGCCTTGACATTGTTTAAACCCGCTGATCAGCCTCGACTGTGCCTTCTAGTTGC
CAGCCATCTGTTGTTTGCCCCTTCCCCGTGCCTTCCTTGACCCTGGAAGGTGCCACTCCCACTGTCCTTT
CCTAATAAAATGAGGAAATTGCATCGCATTGTCTGAGTAGGTGTCATTCTATTCTGGGGGGTGGGGTGGG
GCAGGACAGCAAGGGGGAGGATTGGGAAGACAATAGCAGGCATGCTGGGGATGCGGTGGGCTCTATGGCT
TCTGAGGCGGAAAGAACCAGCTGGGGCTCTAGGGGGTATCCCC
[124 nt withheld, positions 8584-8707]
C
[91 nt withheld, positions 8709-8799]
A
[49 nt withheld, positions 8801-8849]
CCTTTGACGTTGGAGTCCACGTTCTTT
[37 nt withheld, positions 8877-8913]
ACCCTATCTCGGTCTATTCTTTTGATTTATAAGGGATTTTGCCGATTTCGGCCTATTGGTTAAAAAATGA
GCTGATTTAACAAAAATTTAACGCGAATTAATTCTGTGGAATGTGTGTCAGTTAGGGTGTGGAAAGTCCC
CAGGCTCCCCAGCAGGCAGAAGTATGCAAAGCATGCATCTCAATTAGTCAGCAACCAGGTGTGGAAAGTC
CCCAGGCTCCCCAGCAGGCAGAAGTATGCAAAGCATGCATCTCAATTAGTCAGCAACCATAGTCCCGCCC
CTAACTCCGCCCATCCCGCCCCTAACTCCGCCCAGTTCCGCCCATTCTCCGCCCCATGGCTGACTAATTT
TTTTTATTTATGCAGAGGCCGAGGCCGCCTCTGCCTCTGAGCTATTCCAGAAGTAGTGAGGAGGCTTTTT
TGGAGGCCTAGGCTTTTGCAAAAAGCTCCCGGGAGCTTGTATATCCATTTTCGGATCTGATCAGCACGTG
ATGAAAAAGCCTGAACTCACCGCGACGTGACCGCAAGGAATCGGTCAATACACTACATGGCGTGATTTCA
TATGCGCGATTGCTGATCCCCATGTGTATCACTGGCAAACTGTGATGGACGACACCGTCAGTGCGTCCGT
CGCGCAGGCTCTCGATGAGCTGATGCTTTGGGCCGAGGACTGCCCCGAAGTCCGGCACCTCGTGCACGCG
GATTTCGGCTCCAACAATGTCCTGACGGACAATGGCCGCATAACAGCGGTCATTGACTGGAGCGAGGCGA
TGTTCGGGGATTCCCAATACGAGGTCGCCAACATCTTCTTCTGGAGGCCGTGGTTGGCTTGTATGGAGCA
GCAGACGCGCTACTTCGAGCGGAGGCATCCGGAGCTTGCAGGATCGCCGCGGCTCCGGGCGTATATGCTC
CGCATTGGTCTTGACCAACTCTATCAGAGCTTGGTTGACGGCAATTTCGATGATGCAGCTTGGGCGCAGG
GTCGATGCGACGCAATCGTCCGATCCGGAGCCGGGACTGTCGGGCGTACACAAATCGCCCGCAGAAGCGC
GGCCGTCTGGACCGATGGCTGTGTAGAAGTACTCGCCGATAGTGGAAACCGACGCCCCAGCACTCGTCCG
AGGGCAAAGGAATAGCACGTGCTACGAGATTTCGATTCCACCGCCGCCTTCTATGAAAGGTTGGGCTTCG
GAATCGTTTTCCGGGACGCCGGCTGGATGATCCTCCAGCGCGGGGATCTCATGCTGGAGTTCTTCGCCCA
CCCCAACTTGTTTATTGCAGCTTATAATGGTTACAAATAAAGCAATAGCATCACAAATTTCACAAATAAA
GCATTTTTTTCACTGCATTCTAGTTGTGGTTTGTCCAAACTAATCAATGTATCTTATCATGTCTGTATAC
CGTCGACCTCTAGCTAGAGCTTGGCGTAATCATGGTCATAGCTGTTTCCTGTGTGAAATTGTTATCCGCT
CACAATTCCACACAACATACGAGCCGGAAGCATAAAGTGTAAAGCCTGGGGTGCCTAATGAGTGAGCTAA
CTCACATTAATTGCGTTGCGCTCACTGCCCGCTTTCCAGTCGGGAAACCTGTCGTGCCAGCTGCATTAAT
GAATCGGCCAACGCGCGGGGAGAGGCGGTTTGCGTATTGGGCGCTCTTCCGCTTCCTCGCTCACTGACTC
GCTGCGCTCGGTCGTTCGGCTGCGGCGAGCGGTATCAGCTCACTCAAAGGCGGTAATACGGTTATCCACA
GAATCAGGGGATAACGCAGGAAAGAACATGTGAGCAAAAGGCCAGCAAAAGGCCAGGAACCGTAAAAAGG
CCGCGTTGCTGGCGTTTTTCCATAGGCTCCGCCCCCCTGACGAGCATCACAAAAATCGACGCTCAAGTCA
GAGGTGGCGAAACCCGACAGGACTATAAAGATACCAGGCGTTTCCCCCTGGAAGCTCCCTCGTGCGCTCT
CCTGTTCCGACCCTGCCGCTTACCGGATACCTGTCCGCCTTTCTCCCTTCGGGAAGCGTGGCGCTTTCTC
ATAGCTCACGCTGTAGGTATCTCAGTTCGGTGTAGGTCGTTCGCTCCAAGCTGGGCTGTGTGCACTAACC
CCCCGTTCAGCCCGACCGCTGCGCCTTATCCGGTAACTATCGTCTTGAGTCCAACCCGGTAAGACACGAC
TTATCGCCACTGGCAGCAGCCACTGGTAACAGGATTAGCAGAGCGAGGTATGTAGGCGGTGCTACAGAGT
TCTTGAAGTGGTGGCCTAACTACGGCTACACTAGAAGAACAGTATTTGGTATCTGCGCTCTGCTGAAGCC
AGTTACCTTCGGAAAAAGAGTTGGTAGCTCTTGATCCGGCAAACAAACCACCGCTGGTAGCGGTGGTTTT
TTTGTTTGCAAGCAGCAGATTACGCGCAGAAAAAAAGGATCTCAAGAAGATCCTTTGATCTTTTCTACGG
GGTCTGACGCTCAGTGGAACGAAAACTCACGTTAAGGGATTTTGGTCATGAGATTATCAAAAAGGATCTT
CACCTAGATCCTTTTAAATTAAAAATGAAGTTTTAAATCAATCTAAAGTATATATGAGTAAACTTGGTCT
GACAGTTACCAATGCTTAATCAGTGAGGCACCTATCTCAGCGATCTGTCTATTTCGTTCATCCATAGTTG
CCTGACTCCCCGTCGTGTAGATAACTACGATACGGGAGGGCTTACCATCTGGCCCCAGTGCTGCAATGAT
ACCGCGAGACCCACGCTCACCGGCTCCAGATTTATCAGCAATAAACCAGCCAGCCGGAAGGGCCGAGCGC
AGAAGTGGTCCTGCAACTTTATCCGCCTCCATCCAGTCTATTAATTGTTGCCGGGAAGCTAGAGTAAGTA
GTTCGCCAGTTAATAGTTTGCGCAACGTTGTTGCCATTGCTACAGGCATCGTGGTGTCACGCTCGTCGTT
TGGTATGGCTTCATTCAGCTCCGGTTCCCAACGATCAAGGCGAGTTACATGATCCCCCATGTTGTGCAAA
AAAGCGGTTAGCTCCTTCGGTCCTCCGATCGTTGTCAGAAGTAAGTTGGCCGCAGTGTTATCACTCATGG
TTATGGCAGCACTGCATAATTCTCTTACTGTCATGCCATCCGTAAGATGCTTTTCTGTGACTGGTGAGTA
CTCAACCAAGTCATTCTGAGAATAGTGTATGCGGCGACCGAGTTGCTCTTGCCCGGCGTCAATACGGGAT
AATACCGCGCCACATAGCAGAACTTTAAAAGTGCTCATCATTGGAAAACGTTCTTCGGGGCGAAAACTCT
CAAGGATCTTACCGCTGTTGAGATCCAGTTCGATGTAACCCACTCGTGCACCCAACTGATCTTCAGCATC
TTTTACTTTCACCAGCGTTTCTGGGTGAGCAAAAACAGGAAGGCAAAATGCCGCAAAAAAGGGAATAAGG
GCGACACGGAAATGTTGAATACTCATACTCTTCCTTTTTCAATATTATTGAAGCATTTATCAGGGTTATT
GTCTCATGAGCGGATACATATTTGAATGTATTTAGAAAAATAAACAAATAGGGGTTCCGCGCACATTTCC
CCGAAAAGTGCCACCTGACGTCGACGGATCGGGAGATCAACTTGTTTATTGCAGCTTATAATGGTTACAA
ATAAAGCAATAGCATCACAAATTTCACAAATAAAGCATTTTTTTCACTGCATTCTAGTTGTGGTTTGTCC
AAACTCATCAATGTATCTTATCATGTCTGGATCAACTGGATAACTCAAGCTAACCAAAATCATCCCAAAC
TTCCCACCCCATACCCTATTACCACTGCCAATTACCTGTGGTTTCATTTACTCTAAACCTGTGATTCCTC
TGAATTATTTTCATTTTAAAGAAATTGTATTTGTTAAATATGTACTACAAACTTAGTAGTTGGAAGGGCT
AATTCACTCCCAAAGAAGACAAGATATCCTTGATCTGTGGATCTACCACACACAAGGCTACTTCCCTGAT
TAGCAGAACTACACACCAGGGCCAGGGGTCAGATATCCACTGACCTTTGGATGGTGCTACAAGCTAGTAC
CAGTTGAGCCAGATAAGGTAGAAGAGGCCAATAAAGGAGAGAACACCAGCTTGTTACACCCTGTGAGCCT
GCATGGGATGGATGACCCGGAGAGAGAAGTGTTAGAGTGGAGGTTTGACAGCCGCCTAGCATTTCATCAC
GTGGCCCGAGAGCTGCATCCGGAGTACTTCAAGAACTGCTGATATCGAGCTTGCTACAAGGGACTTTCCG
CTGGGGACTTTCCAGGGAGGCGTGGCCTGGGCGGGACTGGGGAGTGGCGAGCCCTCAGATCCTGCATATA
AGCAGCTGCTTTTTGCCTGTACTGGGTCTCTCTGGTTAGACCAGATCTGAGCCTGGGAGCTCTCTGGCTA
ACTAGGGAACCCACTGCTTAAGCCTCAATAAAGCTTGCCTTGAGTGCTTCAAGTAGTGTGTGCCCGTCTG
TTGTGTGACTCTGGTAACTAGAGATCCCTCAGACCCTTTTAGTCAGTGTGGAAAATCTCTAGCAGTGGCG
CCCGAACAGGGACTTGAAAGCGAAAGGGAAACCAGAGGAGCTCTCTCGACGCAGGACTCGGCTTGCTGAA
GCGCGCACGGCAAGAGGCGAGGGGCGGCGACTGGTGAGTACGCCAAAAATTTTGACTAGCGGAGGCTAGA
AGGAGAGAGATGGGTGCGAGAGCGTCAGTATTAAG
